Addgene plasmid #210999: pNLF1-C_WDR91:1-747
Purpose: Mammalian expression of full-length human WDR91. C-terminal NanoLuc luciferase tag.
Depositing lab: Cheryl Arrowsmith. Publication: A Target Class Ligandability Evaluation of WD40 Repeat-Containing Proteins. Ackloo S, Li F, Szewczyk M, Seitova A, Loppnau P, Zeng H, Xu J, Ahmad S, Arnautova YA, Baghaie AJ, Beldar S, Bolotokova A, Centrella PA, Chau I, Clark MA, Cuozzo JW, Dehghani-Tafti S, Disch JS, Dong A, Dumas A, Feng JA, Ghiabi P, Gibson E, Gilmer J, Goldman B, Green SR, Guie MA, Guilinger JP, Harms N, Herasymenko O, Houliston S, Hutchinson A, Kearnes S, Keefe AD, Kimani SW, Kramer T, Kutera M, Kwak HA, Lento C, Li Y, Liu J, Loup J, Machado RAC, Mulhern CJ, Perveen S, Righetto GL, Riley P, Shrestha S, Sigel EA, Silva M, Sintchak MD, Slakman BL, Taylor RD, Thompson J, Torng W, Underkoffler C, von Rechenberg M, Walsh RT, Watson I, Wilson DJ, Wolf E, Yadav M, Yazdi AK, Zhang J, Zhang Y, Santhakumar V, Edwards AM, Barsyte-Lovejoy D, Schapira M, Brown PJ, Halabelian L, Arrowsmith CH. J Med Chem. 2025 Jan 23;68(2):1092-1112. doi: 10.1021/acs.jmedchem.4c02010. Epub 2024 Nov 4. PubMed 39495097.
Backbone
  Vector backbone: pNLF1-C
  Backbone manufacturer: Promega
  Vector type: Mammalian Expression
  Selectable markers: Hygromycin
Growth in bacteria
  Bacterial resistance: Ampicillin, 100 μg/mL
  Growth temperature: 37°C
  Growth strain: DH5alpha
  Copy number: High Copy
Gene/Insert
  Gene/Insert name: WDR91:M1-A747
  Species: H. sapiens (human)
  Insert size (bp): 2241
  Mutation: wild type
  Entrez Gene: WDR91 (a.k.a. HSPC049, SORF-1, SORF1)
  Promoter: CMV
  Tag / fusion protein: NanoLuc luciferase (C terminal on insert)
  Cloning method: Ligation Independent Cloning
  Sequencing primers: 5′ ttacagctcttaaggctagag; 3′ agccggctgtctgtcgccag
Resource information
  A portion of this plasmid was derived from a plasmid made by: Mammalian Gene Collection (BC017246)
Terms and licenses: Academic/Nonprofit Terms; Industry Terms: Not Available to Industry
Depositor comments: 5' Cloning Site: EcoR1 (not destroyed), 3' Cloning Site: Xba1 (not destroyed). C terminal tag: srfgpnscrralgssgvftledfvgdwrqtagynldqvleqggvsslfqnlgvsvtpiqrivlsgenglkidihviipyeglsgdqmgqiekifkvvypvddhhfkvilhygtlvidgvtpnmidyfgrpyegiavfdgkkitvtgtlwngnkiiderlinpdgsllfrvtingvtgwrlcerila.
How to cite: pNLF1-C_WDR91:1-747 was a gift from Cheryl Arrowsmith (Addgene plasmid # 210999 ; http://n2t.net/addgene:210999 ; RRID:Addgene_210999)
