[The description below was written by a language model from this plasmid's Addgene catalogue record and pLannotate feature annotations shown in this document.]
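Description:
pNLF1-C_WDR91:1-747 is a mammalian expression plasmid of about 8.2 kb, built on Promega's pNLF1-C backbone, which is designed for making C-terminal NanoLuc luciferase fusions. It is propagated in E. coli as a high-copy plasmid through a ColE1/pUC-type origin and selected with ampicillin via the β-lactamase gene. A ColE1 cer site is also annotated, which helps keep the plasmid monomeric. For mammalian cells, a separate cassette places the hygromycin phosphotransferase gene (hph) under the SV40 enhancer/early promoter with a synthetic poly(A) signal, allowing hygromycin selection of stable transfectants.

The payload is the wild-type, full-length human WDR91 coding sequence (residues M1 to A747, 2,241 bp), derived from a Mammalian Gene Collection clone and inserted by ligation-independent cloning between EcoRI and XbaI sites that remain intact. Transcription is driven by the CMV immediate-early enhancer and promoter, followed by a chimeric β-globin/immunoglobulin intron that generally improves expression. A T7 promoter just upstream of the insert could support in vitro transcription. WDR91 is fused in frame, through a short linker, to human codon-optimised NanoLuc, and the transcript ends at an SV40 polyadenylation signal. Several short annotated fragments (SET1, T7 terminator, large T antigen, M13 ori, bom, tnpA) appear to be partial matches to backbone sequence rather than functional elements.

WDR91 is a WD40 repeat protein that regulates endosomal PI3K activity and early-to-late endosome trafficking. The plasmid was deposited with a study on the ligandability of WD40 repeat proteins. A NanoLuc-tagged target like this one is suited to luminescence-based cellular assays such as NanoBRET target engagement, although the record does not state the specific assay.
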