Features (pLannotate 1.2.2; 20 found; start..end, strand, type, name):
    140..517     +  enhancer       CMV enhancer: human cytomegalovirus immediate early enhancer
    519..718     +  promoter       CMV promoter: human cytomegalovirus (CMV) immediate early promoter
    857..989     +  intron         chimeric intron: chimera between introns from human β-globin and immunoglobulin heavy chain genes
   1033..1051    +  promoter       T7 promoter: promoter for bacteriophage T7 RNA polymerase
   1085..3325    +  CDS            WDR91: WDR91_HUMAN - Experimental evidence at protein level: Swiss-Prot protein existence level 1. Functions as a negative regulator of the PI3 kinase/PI3K activity associated with endosomal membranes via BECN1, a core subunit of the PI3K complex. By modifying the phosphatidylinositol 3- phosphate/PtdInsP3 content of endosomal membranes may regulate endosome fusion, recycling, sorting and early to late endosome transport (PubMed:26783301). It is for instance, required for the delivery of cargos like BST2/tetherin from early to late endosome and thereby participates indirectly to their degradation by
   3374..3886    +  CDS            Nluc: NanoLuc® luciferase human codon-optimized
   3919..3968    +  CDS            SET1 (fragment): solubility-enhancement tag derived from T7 phage gene 10B
   3976..3995    +  terminator     T7 terminator (fragment): transcription terminator for bacteriophage T7 RNA polymerase
   4017..4138    -  polyA_signal   SV40 poly(A) signal: SV40 polyadenylation signal
   4161..4229    -  CDS            large T antigen (fragment): large T antigen from SV40 (simian virus 40)
   4234..4266    +  rep_origin     M13 ori (fragment): M13 bacteriophage origin of replication; arrow indicates direction of (+) strand synthesis
   4267..4318    -  misc_feature   bom (fragment): basis of mobility region from pBR322
   4383..4740    +  promoter       SV40 promoter: SV40 enhancer and early promoter
   4771..5793    +  CDS            hph: KHYB_ECOLX - Experimental evidence at protein level: Swiss-Prot protein existence level 1. The aminoglycoside phosphotransferases achieve inactivation of their antibiotic substrates by phosphorylation. Only phosphorylates hygromycin and closely related compounds such as demethyl analogs and destomycin. From Escherichia coli.
   5832..5880    +  polyA_signal   poly(A) signal: synthetic polyadenylation signal
   5901..5993    -  CDS            tnpA (fragment): TN5P_ECOLX - Also known as tnp. Experimental evidence at protein level: Swiss-Prot protein existence level 1. Mediates transposition of transposon Tn5 by a 'cut and paste' mechanism. First, the monomeric transposase binds the 19 bp inverted DNA repeats flanking the transposon. Then, dimerization of the DNA- bound transposase creates a synaptic DNA complex. After nicking of the first DNA strand, excision of the transposon proceeds through a series of intermediates. The transposase then mediates the insertion of the transposon at a new site by strand transfer. The activity of the wild- type tran
   6036..6140    +  promoter       AmpR promoter: bla
   6141..7001    +  CDS            AmpR: β-lactamase; bla; confers resistance to ampicillin, carbenicillin, and related antibiotics
   7159..7747    -  rep_origin     ori: high-copy-number ColE1/pMB1/pBR322/pUC origin of replication
   7863..8146    +  misc_feature   cer region: ColE1-derived recombination site that helps to maintain plasmids as monomers
>Addgene plasmid #210999 | pNLF1-C_WDR91:1-747 | addgene full sequence | sequence record 423337 | Addgene NGS Result
TCAATATTGGCCATTAGCCATATTATTCATTGGTTATATAGCATAAATCAATATTGGCTATTGGCCATTG
CATACGTTGTATCTATATCATAATATGTACATTTATATTGGCTCATGTCCAATATGACCGCCATGTTGGC
ATTGATTATTGACTAGTTATTAATAGTAATCAATTACGGGGTCATTAGTTCATAGCCCATATATGGAGTT
CCGCGTTACATAACTTACGGTAAATGGCCCGCCTGGCTGACCGCCCAACGACCCCCGCCCATTGACGTCA
ATAATGACGTATGTTCCCATAGTAACGCCAATAGGGACTTTCCATTGACGTCAATGGGTGGAGTATTTAC
GGTAAACTGCCCACTTGGCAGTACATCAAGTGTATCATATGCCAAGTCCGCCCCCTATTGACGTCAATGA
CGGTAAATGGCCCGCCTGGCATTATGCCCAGTACATGACCTTACGGGACTTTCCTACTTGGCAGTACATC
TACGTATTAGTCATCGCTATTACCATGGTGATGCGGTTTTGGCAGTACACCAATGGGCGTGGATAGCGGT
TTGACTCACGGGGATTTCCAAGTCTCCACCCCATTGACGTCAATGGGAGTTTGTTTTGGCACCAAAATCA
ACGGGACTTTCCAAAATGTCGTAATAACCCCGCCCCGTTGACGCAAATGGGCGGTAGGCGTGTACGGTGG
GAGGTCTATATAAGCAGAGCTGGTTTAGTGAACCGTCAGATCACTAGAAGCTTTATTGCGGTAGTTTATC
ACAGTTAAATTGCTAACGCAGTCAGTGCTTCTGACACAACAGTCTCGAACTTAAGCTGCAGAAGTTGGTC
GTGAGGCACTGGGCAGGTAAGTATCAAGGTTACAAGACAGGTTTAAGGAGACCAATAGAAACTGGGCTTG
TCGAGACAGAGAAGACTCTTGCGTTTCTGATAGGCACCTATTGGTCTTACTGACATCCACTTTGCCTTTC
TCTCCACAGGTGTCCACTCCCAGTTCAATTACAGCTCTTAAGGCTAGAGTATTAATACGACTCACTATAG
GGCTAGCAAAGCGATCGCTTCCGAATTCGCCACCATGGCGGAGGCCGTGGAGCGCACTGACGAGCTGGTC
CGGGAGTACCTGCTCTTCCGCGGGTTCACGCACACACTGCGGCAGCTGGACGCCGAGATCAAGGCGGACA
AGGAGAAGGGGTTCCGGGTGGATAAGATTGTGGACCAGCTGCAGCAGTTAATGCAGGTGTATGACTTGGC
TGCCCTTCGGGATTATTGGAGCTACTTGGAGCGTCGGCTCTTCAGCCGCTTGGAGGATATATACAGACCC
ACAATCCACAAGCTGAAAACCAGCCTGTTTCGATTTTATCTTGTCTACACAATCCAGACAAACAGAAATG
ACAAGGCTCAGGAGTTCTTTGCAAAGCAGGCCACGGAACTCCAGAACCAGGCTGAGTGGAAGGATTGGTT
TGTCCTGCCCTTCCTGCCATCCCCGGACACCAACCCCACCTTTGCTACCTACTTTTCTCGACAGTGGGCT
GACACCTTCATTGTGTCCCTGCACAACTTCCTGAGCGTCCTGTTTCAGTGCATGCCAGTCCCTGTGATCC
TGAACTTTGATGCGGAGTGTCAGAGGACTAACCAGGTTCAAGAAGAAAATGAAGTTCTGCGTCAGAAGCT
TTTTGCATTGCAAGCTGAAATCCACCGACTGAAGAAAGAGGAGCAACAGCCAGAAGAGGAAGAGGCCTTG
GTCCAACACAAATTGCCTCCTTATGTCTCCAACATGGACCGCCTGGGGGACTCGGAACTTGCCATGGTGT
GCAGCCAAAGGAATGCCTCCCTCTCCCAGTCACCTCGTGTGGGCTTCCTGTCCTCGCTGCTGCCTCAGAG
TAAGAAGAGCCCCTCAAGGTTGTCGCCTGCTCAGGGCCCTCCTCAACCTCAGAGCTCGGCCAAGAAAGAG
TCCTTCGGTGGTCAGGGCACCAAGGGAAAGGACCCGACGTCCGGAGCCAAGGATGGGAAGAGCCTCCTCA
GCGGGCTGGCCACTGGGGAGTCCGGTTGGTCACAGCACCGGCAGCGGCGCCTGCAGGACCATGGCAAGGA
GAGGAAGGAGCTTTTCTCCACAACCACTTCCCAGTGTGCAGAGAAGAAACCAGAAGCCAGTGGCCCAGAG
GCTGAGCCCTGCCCAGAGCTCCACACGGAGCCAGTGGAGCCACTGACTCGGGCATCCTCGGCAGGCCCTG
AGGGTGGAGGAGTCCGCCCCGAGCAGCCCTTTATTGTGCTGGGACAGGAGGAGTACGGGGAACACCACTC
ATCCATCATGCACTGCAGAGTGGACTGCTCTGGGAGGAGAGTCGCCAGCTTAGACGTAGATGGGGTCATC
AAAGTGTGGTCCTTCAACCCCATCATGCAGACCAAAGCATCCTCCATTTCCAAATCACCGCTGCTGTCTT
TGGAATGGGCCACCAAACGGGACAGACTGCTCTTGCTGGGCAGTGGTGTGGGAACAGTGCGTCTCTATGA
CACGGAAGCCAAGAAGAATCTCTGTGAAATCAATATCAACGACAACATGCCCAGAATCCTGTCTCTTGCG
TGCAGCCCCAACGGGGCCTCTTTCGTCTGTTCGGCAGCAGCTCCGAGCCTCACTTCCCAGGTGGACTTCT
CAGCACCAGACATCGGCAGCAAGGGCATGAACCAGGTTCCTGGCAGGCTGCTGCTGTGGGACACGAAAAC
CATGAAGCAGCAGCTCCAGTTCTCCCTGGATCCAGAACCCATTGCTATCAACTGTACAGCCTTCAATCAC
AACGGGAACCTGCTGGTCACAGGGGCAGCTGATGGCGTCATCCGGCTGTTTGACATGCAGCAGCATGAGT
GCGCGATGAGCTGGAGGGCCCACTACGGGGAGGTCTACTCTGTGGAGTTCAGCTATGATGAGAACACCGT
GTACAGCATCGGCGAGGACGGGAAGTTCATCCAGTGGAACATCCACAAGAGTGGCCTCAAGGTATCCGAG
TACAGCCTCCCCTCAGATGCCACGGGCCCCTTTGTGCTGTCTGGATACAGCGGCTACAAGCAGGTTCAAG
TCCCCAGGGGCCGACTCTTCGCTTTTGACTCGGAGGGAAATTACATGCTGACATGTTCTGCCACAGGCGG
CGTCATCTACAAGCTGGGTGGCGATGAGAAGGTTCTGGAGAGCTGCTTGAGCCTAGGTGGCCACCGAGCC
CCTGTGGTCACCGTGGACTGGAGCACTGCCATGGACTGTGGGACCTGCCTCACCGCCTCCATGGATGGCA
AGATCAAGCTGACCACCCTCCTGGCCCATAAAGCCTCTAGATTTGGGCCCAATTCCTGCAGGCGAGCTCT
CGGCTCGAGCGGCGTCTTCACACTCGAAGATTTCGTTGGGGACTGGCGACAGACAGCCGGCTACAACCTG
GACCAAGTCCTTGAACAGGGAGGTGTGTCCAGTTTGTTTCAGAATCTCGGGGTGTCCGTAACTCCGATCC
AAAGGATTGTCCTGAGCGGTGAAAATGGGCTGAAGATCGACATCCATGTCATCATCCCGTATGAAGGTCT
GAGCGGCGACCAAATGGGCCAGATCGAAAAAATTTTTAAGGTGGTGTACCCTGTGGATGATCATCACTTT
AAGGTGATCCTGCACTATGGCACACTGGTAATCGACGGGGTTACGCCGAACATGATCGACTATTTCGGAC
GGCCGTATGAAGGCATCGCCGTGTTCGACGGCAAAAAGATCACTGTAACAGGGACCCTGTGGAACGGCAA
CAAAATTATCGACGAGCGCCTGATCAACCCCGACGGCTCCCTGCTGTTCCGAGTAACCATCAACGGAGTG
ACCGGCTGGCGGCTGTGCGAACGCATTCTGGCGTAAGGCCGCGACTCTAGGGCATGCAAGCTGATCCGGC
TGCTAACAAAGCCCGAAAGGAAGCTGAGTTGGCTGCTGCCACCGCTGAGCAATAACTAGCATAACCCCTT
GGGGCGGCCGCTTCGAGCAGACATGATAAGATACATTGATGAGTTTGGACAAACCACAACTAGAATGCAG
TGAAAAAAATGCTTTATTTGTGAAATTTGTGATGCTATTGCTTTATTTGTAACCATTATAAGCTGCAATA
AACAAGTTAACAACAACAATTGCATTCATTTTATGTTTCAGGTTCAGGGGGAGATGTGGGAGGTTTTTTT
AAGCAAGTAAAACCTCTACAAATGTGGTAAAATCGAATTTTAACAAAATATTAACGCTTACAATTTCCTG
ATGCGGTATTTTCTCCTTACGCATCTGTGCGGTATTTCACACCGCATACGCGGATCTGCGCAGCACCATG
GCCTGAAATAACCTCTGAAAGAGGAACTTGGTTAGGTACCTTCTGAGGCGGAAAGAACCAGCTGTGGAAT
GTGTGTCAGTTAGGGTGTGGAAAGTCCCCAGGCTCCCCAGCAGGCAGAAGTATGCAAAGCATGCATCTCA
ATTAGTCAGCAACCAGGTGTGGAAAGTCCCCAGGCTCCCCAGCAGGCAGAAGTATGCAAAGCATGCATCT
CAATTAGTCAGCAACCATAGTCCCGCCCCTAACTCCGCCCATCCCGCCCCTAACTCCGCCCAGTTCCGCC
CATTCTCCGCCCCATGGCTGACTAATTTTTTTTATTTATGCAGAGGCCGAGGCCGCCTCGGCCTCTGAGC
TATTCCAGAAGTAGTGAGGAGGCTTTTTTGGAGGCCTAGGCTTTTGCAAAAAGCTCGATTCTTCTGACAC
TAGCGCCACCATGAAGAAGCCCGAACTCACCGCTACCAGCGTTGAAAAATTTCTCATCGAGAAGTTCGAC
AGTGTGAGCGACCTGATGCAGTTGTCGGAGGGCGAAGAGAGCCGAGCCTTCAGCTTCGATGTCGGCGGAC
GCGGCTATGTACTGCGGGTGAATAGCTGCGCTGATGGCTTCTACAAAGACCGCTACGTGTACCGCCACTT
CGCCAGCGCTGCACTACCCATCCCCGAAGTGTTGGACATCGGCGAGTTCAGCGAGAGCCTGACATACTGC
ATCAGTAGACGCGCCCAAGGCGTTACTCTCCAAGACCTCCCCGAAACAGAGCTGCCTGCTGTGTTACAGC
CTGTCGCCGAAGCTATGGATGCTATTGCCGCCGCCGACCTCAGTCAAACCAGCGGCTTCGGCCCATTCGG
GCCCCAAGGCATCGGCCAGTACACAACCTGGCGGGATTTCATTTGCGCCATTGCTGATCCCCATGTCTAC
CACTGGCAGACCGTGATGGACGACACCGTGTCCGCCAGCGTAGCTCAAGCCCTGGACGAACTGATGCTGT
GGGCCGAAGACTGTCCCGAGGTGCGCCACCTCGTCCATGCCGACTTCGGCAGCAACAACGTCCTGACCGA
CAACGGCCGCATCACCGCCGTAATCGACTGGTCCGAAGCTATGTTCGGGGACAGTCAGTACGAGGTGGCC
AACATCTTCTTCTGGCGGCCCTGGCTGGCTTGCATGGAGCAGCAGACTCGCTACTTCGAGCGCCGGCATC
CCGAGCTGGCCGGCAGCCCTCGTCTGCGAGCCTACATGCTGCGCATCGGCCTGGATCAGCTCTACCAGAG
CCTCGTGGACGGCAACTTCGACGATGCTGCCTGGGCTCAAGGCCGCTGCGATGCCATCGTCCGCAGCGGG
GCCGGCACCGTCGGTCGCACACAAATCGCTCGCCGGAGCGCAGCCGTATGGACCGACGGCTGCGTCGAGG
TGCTGGCCGACAGCGGCAACCGCCGGCCCAGTACACGACCGCGCGCTAAGGAGGTAGGTCGAGTTTAGAC
TCTAGCCATCACGATGGCCGCAATAAAATATCTTTATTTTCATTACATCTGTGTGTTGGTTTTTTGTGTG
AATCGATAGCGATAAGGATCCTCTTTGCGCTTGCGTTTTCCCTTGTCCAGATAGCCCAGTAGCTGACATT
CATCCGGGGTCAGCACCGTTTCTGCGGACTGGCTTTCTACGTAATGGTTTCTTAGACGTCAGGTGGCACT
TTTCGGGGAAATGTGCGCGGAACCCCTATTTGTTTATTTTTCTAAATACATTCAAATATGTATCCGCTCA
TGAGACAATAACCCTGATAAATGCTTCAATAATATTGAAAAAGGAAGAGTATGAGTATTCAACATTTCCG
TGTCGCCCTTATTCCCTTTTTTGCGGCATTTTGCCTTCCTGTTTTTGCTCACCCAGAAACGCTGGTGAAA
GTAAAAGATGCTGAAGATCAGTTGGGTGCACGAGTGGGTTACATCGAACTGGATCTCAACAGCGGTAAGA
TCCTTGAGAGTTTTCGCCCCGAAGAACGTTTTCCAATGATGAGCACTTTCAAAGTTCTGCTATGTGGCGC
GGTATTATCCCGTATTGACGCCGGGCAAGAGCAACTCGGTCGCCGCATACACTATTCTCAGAATGACTTG
GTTGAGTACTCACCAGTCACAGAAAAGCATCTTACGGATGGCATGACAGTAAGAGAATTATGCAGTGCTG
CCATAACCATGAGTGATAACACTGCGGCCAACTTACTTCTGACAACTATCGGAGGACCGAAGGAGCTAAC
CGCTTTTTTGCACAACATGGGGGATCATGTAACTCGCCTTGATCGTTGGGAACCGGAGCTGAATGAAGCC
ATACCAAACGACGAGCGTGACACCACGATGCCTGTAGCAATGGCAACAACGTTGCGCAAACTATTAACTG
GCGAACTACTTACTCTAGCTTCCCGGCAACAATTAATAGACTGGATGGAGGCGGATAAAGTTGCAGGACC
ACTTCTGCGCTCGGCCCTTCCGGCTGGCTGGTTTATTGCTGATAAATCTGGAGCCGGTGAGCGTGGGTCT
CGCGGTATCATTGCAGCACTGGGGCCAGATGGTAAGCCCTCCCGTATCGTAGTTATCTACACGACGGGGA
GTCAGGCAACTATGGATGAACGAAATAGACAGATCGCTGAGATAGGTGCCTCACTGATTAAGCATTGGTA
ATTCGAAATGACCGACCAAGCGACGCCCAACCGGTATCAGCTCACTCAAAGGCGGTAATACGGTTATCCA
CAGAATCAGGGGATAACGCAGGAAAGAACATGTGAGCAAAAGGCCAGCAAAAGGCCAGGAACCGTAAAAA
GGCCGCGTTGCTGGCGTTTTTCCATAGGCTCCGCCCCCCTGACGAGCATCACAAAAATCGACGCTCAAGT
CAGAGGTGGCGAAACCCGACAGGACTATAAAGATACCAGGCGTTTCCCCCTGGAAGCTCCCTCGTGCGCT
CTCCTGTTCCGACCCTGCCGCTTACCGGATACCTGTCCGCCTTTCTCCCTTCGGGAAGCGTGGCGCTTTC
TCATAGCTCACGCTGTAGGTATCTCAGTTCGGTGTAGGTCGTTCGCTCCAAGCTGGGCTGTGTGCACGAA
CCCCCCGTTCAGCCCGACCGCTGCGCCTTATCCGGTAACTATCGTCTTGAGTCCAACCCGGTAAGACACG
ACTTATCGCCACTGGCAGCAGCCACTGGTAACAGGATTAGCAGAGCGAGGTATGTAGGCGGTGCTACAGA
GTTCTTGAAGTGGTGGCCTAACTACGGCTACACTAGAAGGACAGTATTTGGTATCTGCGCTCTGCTGAAG
CCAGTTACCTTCGGAAAAAGAGTTGGTAGCTCTTGATCCGGCAAACAAACCACCGCTGGTAGCGGTGGTT
TTTTTGTTTGCAAGCAGCAGATTACGCGCAGAAAAAAAGGATTTCAAGAAGATCCTTTGATCTTTTCTAC
GGGGTCTGACGCTCAGTGGAACGAAAACTCACGTTAAGGGATTTTGGTCATGAGATTATCAAAAAGGATC
TTCACCTAGATCCTTTTATAGTCCGGAAATACAGGAACGCACGCTGGATGGCCCTTCGCTGGGATGGTGA
AACCATGAAAAATGGCAGCTTCAGTGGATTAAGTGGGGGTAATGTGGCCTGTACCCTCTGGTTGCATAGG
TATTCATACGGTTAAAATTTATCAGGCGCGATTGCGGCAGTTTTTCGGGTGGTTTGTTGCCATTTTTACC
TGTCTGCTGCCGTGATCGCGCTGAACGCGTTTTAGCGGTGCGTACAATTAAGGGATTATGGTAAATCCAC
TTACTGTCTGCCCTCGTAGCCATCGAGATAAACCGCAGTACTCCGGCCACGATGCGTCCGGCGTAGAGGA
TCGAGATCT
