>Addgene plasmid #210999 | pNLF1-C_WDR91:1-747 | depositor partial sequence | sequence record 411478 | Insert sequence
ATGGCGGAGGCCGTGGAGCGCACTGACGAGCTGGTCCGGGAGTACCTGCTCTTCCGCGGGTTCACGCACA
CACTGCGGCAGCTGGACGCCGAGATCAAGGCGGACAAGGAGAAGGGGTTCCGGGTGGATAAGATTGTGGA
CCAGCTGCAGCAGTTAATGCAGGTGTATGACTTGGCTGCCCTTCGGGATTATTGGAGCTACTTGGAGCGT
CGGCTCTTCAGCCGCTTGGAGGATATATACAGACCCACAATCCACAAGCTGAAAACCAGCCTGTTTCGAT
TTTATCTTGTCTACACAATCCAGACAAACAGAAATGACAAGGCTCAGGAGTTCTTTGCAAAGCAGGCCAC
GGAACTCCAGAACCAGGCTGAGTGGAAGGATTGGTTTGTCCTGCCCTTCCTGCCATCCCCGGACACCAAC
CCCACCTTTGCTACCTACTTTTCTCGACAGTGGGCTGACACCTTCATTGTGTCCCTGCACAACTTCCTGA
GCGTCCTGTTTCAGTGCATGCCAGTCCCTGTGATCCTGAACTTTGATGCGGAGTGTCAGAGGACTAACCA
GGTTCAAGAAGAAAATGAAGTTCTGCGTCAGAAGCTTTTTGCATTGCAAGCTGAAATCCACCGACTGAAG
AAAGAGGAGCAACAGCCAGAAGAGGAAGAGGCCTTGGTCCAACACAAATTGCCTCCTTATGTCTCCAACA
TGGACCGCCTGGGGGACTCGGAACTTGCCATGGTGTGCAGCCAAAGGAATGCCTCCCTCTCCCAGTCACC
TCGTGTGGGCTTCCTGTCCTCGCTGCTGCCTCAGAGTAAGAAGAGCCCCTCAAGGTTGTCGCCTGCTCAG
GGCCCTCCTCAACCTCAGAGCTCGGCCAAGAAAGAGTCCTTCGGTGGTCAGGGCACCAAGGGAAAGGACC
CGACGTCCGGAGCCAAGGATGGGAAGAGCCTCCTCAGCGGGCTGGCCACTGGGGAGTCCGGTTGGTCACA
GCACCGGCAGCGGCGCCTGCAGGACCATGGCAAGGAGAGGAAGGAGCTTTTCTCCACAACCACTTCCCAG
TGTGCAGAGAAGAAACCAGAAGCCAGTGGCCCAGAGGCTGAGCCCTGCCCAGAGCTCCACACGGAGCCAG
TGGAGCCACTGACTCGGGCATCCTCGGCAGGCCCTGAGGGTGGAGGAGTCCGCCCCGAGCAGCCCTTTAT
TGTGCTGGGACAGGAGGAGTACGGGGAACACCACTCATCCATCATGCACTGCAGAGTGGACTGCTCTGGG
AGGAGAGTCGCCAGCTTAGACGTAGATGGGGTCATCAAAGTGTGGTCCTTCAACCCCATCATGCAGACCA
AAGCATCCTCCATTTCCAAATCACCGCTGCTGTCTTTGGAATGGGCCACCAAACGGGACAGACTGCTCTT
GCTGGGCAGTGGTGTGGGAACAGTGCGTCTCTATGACACGGAAGCCAAGAAGAATCTCTGTGAAATCAAT
ATCAACGACAACATGCCCAGAATCCTGTCTCTTGCGTGCAGCCCCAACGGGGCCTCTTTCGTCTGTTCGG
CAGCAGCTCCGAGCCTCACTTCCCAGGTGGACTTCTCAGCACCAGACATCGGCAGCAAGGGCATGAACCA
GGTTCCTGGCAGGCTGCTGCTGTGGGACACGAAAACCATGAAGCAGCAGCTCCAGTTCTCCCTGGATCCA
GAACCCATTGCTATCAACTGTACAGCCTTCAATCACAACGGGAACCTGCTGGTCACAGGGGCAGCTGATG
GCGTCATCCGGCTGTTTGACATGCAGCAGCATGAGTGCGCGATGAGCTGGAGGGCCCACTACGGGGAGGT
CTACTCTGTGGAGTTCAGCTATGATGAGAACACCGTGTACAGCATCGGCGAGGACGGGAAGTTCATCCAG
TGGAACATCCACAAGAGTGGCCTCAAGGTATCCGAGTACAGCCTCCCCTCAGATGCCACGGGCCCCTTTG
TGCTGTCTGGATACAGCGGCTACAAGCAGGTTCAAGTCCCCAGGGGCCGACTCTTCGCTTTTGACTCGGA
GGGAAATTACATGCTGACATGTTCTGCCACAGGCGGCGTCATCTACAAGCTGGGTGGCGATGAGAAGGTT
CTGGAGAGCTGCTTGAGCCTAGGTGGCCACCGAGCCCCTGTGGTCACCGTGGACTGGAGCACTGCCATGG
ACTGTGGGACCTGCCTCACCGCCTCCATGGATGGCAAGATCAAGCTGACCACCCTCCTGGCCCATAAAGC
C
